>Addgene plasmid #212170 | pLSU1/t35s[TMV]:mNeonGreen-I{PDK-198}:NosT | addgene full sequence | sequence record 422699 | Addgene NGS Result
TGTGGATAGCACGTACATTGGGAACCCAAAGCCGTACATTGGGAACCGGAACCCGTACATTGGGAACCCA
AAGCCGTACATTGGGAACCGGTCACACATGTAAGTGACTGATATAAAAGAGAAAAAAGGCGATTTTTCCG
CCTAAAACTCTTTAAAACTTATTAAAACTCTTAAAACCCGCCTGGCCTGTGCATAACTGTCTGGCCAGCG
CACAGCCGAAGAGCTGCAAAAAGCGCCTACCCTTCGGTCGCTGCGCTCCCTACGCCCCGCCGCTTCGCGT
CGGCCTATCGCGGCCGCTGGCCGCTCAAAAATGGCTGGCCTACGGCCAGGCAATCTGCTAGCGCGCGGAC
AAGCTAGGATTGGCAGGATATATTCAGTTGTAAATGATATCGCATGCGGAAACCTCCTCGGATTCCATTG
CCCAGCTATCTGTCACTTTATTGAGAAGATAGTGGAAAAGGAAGGTGGCTCCTACAAATGCCATCATTGC
GATAAAGGAAAGGCCATCGTTGAAGATGCCTCTGCCGACAGTGGTCCCAAAGATGGACCCCCACCCACGA
GGAGCATCGTGGAAAAAGAAGACGTTCCAACCACGTCTTCAAAGCAAGTGGATTGATGTGATATCTCCAC
TGACGTAAGGGATGACGCACAATCCCACTATCCTTCGCAAGACCCTTCCTCTATATAAGGAAGTTCATTT
CATTTGGAGAGGACACGCTCGAGTATAAGAGCTCATTTTTACAACAATTACCAACAACAACAAACAACAA
ACAACATTACAATTACATTTACAATTATCGATACATCGAGGGTACCGAATTCATGGTTTCCAAAGGTGAG
GAAGATAATATGGCTAGTTTACCTGCCACACATGAGCTACACATATTCGGCAGCATAAACGGTGTAGATT
TTGATATGGTTGGACAAGGGACAGGTAATCCTAATGATGGATATGAGGAGTTGAACCTCAAATCTACCAA
GGGGGACCTTCAATTCTCCCCATGGATCCTAGTCCCTCACGTAAATTTCTAGTTTTTCTCCTTCATTTTC
TTGGTTAGGACCCTTTTCTCTTTTTATTTTTTTGAGCTTTGATCTTTCTTTAAACTGATCTATTTTTTAA
TTGATTGGTTATGGTGTAAATATTACATAGCTTTAACTGATAATCTGATTACTTTATTTCGTGTGTCTAT
GATGATGATGATGTTACAGATTGGATACGGCTTCCACCAGTACTTACCATACCCAGATGGAATGTCCCCT
TTCCAAGCAGCCATGGTTGACGGTTCCGGGTACCAGGTACATAGGACAATGCAATTTGAGGACGGGGCTT
CTCTGACTGTGAATTACCGATATACCTATGAAGGCAGTCACATAAAGGGCGAAGCACAAGTGAAGGGCAC
CGGATTTCCTGCCGACGGGCCTGTAATGACTAATAGCTTGACCGCCGCAGATTGGTGCAGGTCAAAAAAG
ACCTACCCAAATGACAAGACAATAATCTCTACATTTAAGTGGAGCTACACTACAGGGAATGGTAAACGAT
ATAGATCAACTGCTAGAACCACATATACCTTCGCTAAACCTATGGCAGCCAATTATCTGAAGAACCAGCC
CATGTATGTGTTCCGAAAGACTGAACTCAAGCATAGCAAAACCGAACTCAACTTCAAAGAGTGGCAAAAG
GCTTTCACTGACGTGATGGGAATGGACGAGTTATATAAGTAACTGCAGGATCGTTCAAACATTTGGCAAT
AAAGTTTCTTAAGATTGAATCCTGTTGCCGGTCTTGCGATGATTATCATATAATTTCTGTTGAATTACGT
TAAGCATGTAATAATTAACATGTAATGCATGACGTTATTTATGAGATGGGTTTTTATGATTAGAGTCCCG
CAATTATACATTTAATACGCGATAGAAAACAAAATATAGCGCGCAAACTAGGATAAATTATCGCGCGCGG
TGTCATCTATGTTACTAGATCGGGGAGCTCTGGCAGGATATATGCGGTTGTAATTCATTTTTATTGTCTA
AATTTCTGTATTTGTTTGTTTGCAATTAGATCCACGTTGTGTCTCAAAATCTCTGATGTTACATTGCACA
AGATAAAAATATATCATCATGAACAATAAAACTGTCTGCTTACATAAACAGTAATACAAGGGGTGTTATG
AGCCATATTCAACGGGAAACGTCTTGTTCGAGGCCGCGATTAAATTCCAACATGGATGCTGATTTATATG
GGTATAAATGGGCTCGCGATAATGTCGGGCAATCAGGTGCGACAATCTACCGATTGTATGGGAAGCCCGA
TGCGCCAGAGTTGTTTCTGAAACATGGCAAAGGTAGCGTTGCCAATGATGTTACAGATGAGATGGTCAGA
CTAAACTGGCTGACGGAATTTATGCCTCTTCCGACCATCAAGCATTTTATCCGTACTCCTGATGATGCAT
GGTTACTCACCACTGCGATCCCAGGGAAAACAGCATTCCAGGTATTAGAAGAATATCCTGATTCAGGTGA
AAATATTGTTGATGCGCTGGCAGTGTTCCTGCGCCGGTTGCATTCGATTCCTGTTTGTAATTGTCCTTTT
AACAGCGATCGCGTATTTCGTCTCGCTCAGGCGCAATCACGAATGAATAACGGTTTGGTTGATGCGAGTG
ATTTTGATGACGAGCGTAATGGCTGGCCTGTTGAACAAGTCTGGAAAGAAATGCATAAACTTTTGCCATT
CTCACCGGATTCAGTCGTCACTCATGGTGATTTCTCACTTGATAACCTTATTTTTGACGAGGGGAAATTA
ATAGGTTGTATTGATGTTGGACGAGTCGGAATCGCAGACCGATACCAGGATCTTGCCATCCTATGGAACT
GCCTCGGTGAGTTTTCTCCTTCATTACAGAAACGGCTTTTTCAAAAATATGGTATTGATAATCCTGATAT
GAATAAATTGCAGTTTCATTTGATGCTCGATGAGTTTTTCTAATCAGAATTGGTTAATTGGTTGTAACAC
TGGCAGAGCATTACGCTGACTTGACGGGACGGCGGCTTTGTTGAATCAATTGATCTTCTTGAAATCCTTT
TTTTCTGCGCGTAATCTGCTGCTTGCAAACAAAAAAACCACCGCTACCAGCGGTGGTTTGTTTGCCGGAT
CAAGAGCTACCAACTCTTTTTCCGAAGGTAACTGGCTTCAGCAGAGCGCAGATACCAAATACTGTTCTTC
TAGTGTAGCCGTAGTTAGGCCACCACTTCAAGAACTCTGTAGCACCGCCTACATACCTCGCTCTGCTAAT
CCTGTTACCAGTGGCTGCTGCCAGTGGCGATAAGTCGTGTCTTACCGGGTTGGACTCAAGACGATAGTTA
CCGGATAAGGCGCAGCGGTCGGGCTGAACGGGGGGTTCGTGCACACAGCCCAGCTTGGAGCGAACGACCT
ACACCGAACTGAGATACCTACAGCGTGAGCTATGAGAAAGCGCCACGCTTCCCGAAGGGAGAAAGGCGGA
CAGGTATCCGGTAAGCGGCAGGGTCGGAACAGGAGAGCGCACGAGGGAGCTTCCAGGGGGAAACGCCTGG
TATCTTTATAGTCCTGTCGGGTTTCGCCACCTCTGACTTGAGCGTCGATTTTTGTGATGCTCGTCAGGGG
GGCGGAGCCTATGGAAAAACGCCAGCAACGCGGCCTTTTTACGGTTCCTGGCCTTTTGCTGGCCTTTTGC
TCACATGTTCTTTCCTGCGTTATCCCCTGATTCTGTGGATAACCGTATTACCGCCTTTGAGTGATCTCTG
AAGAAACCGAGCGCCGCCGTCTAAAAAGGTGATGTGTATTTGAGTAAAACAGCTTGCGTCATGCGGTCGC
TGCGTATATGATGCGATGAGTAAATAAACAAATACGCAAGGGGAACGCATGAAGGTTATCGCTGTACTTA
ACCAGAAAGGCGGGTCAGGCAAGACGACCATCGCAACCCATCTAGCCCGCGCCCTGCAACTCGCCGGGGC
CGATGTTCTGTTAGTCGATTCCGATCCCCAGGGCAGTGCCCGCGATTGGGCGGCCGTGCGGGAAGATCAA
CCGCTAACCGTTGTCGGCATCGACCGCCCGACGATTGACCGCGACGTGAAGGCCATCGGCCGGCGCGACT
TCGTAGTGATCGACGGAGCGCCCCAGGCGGCGGACTTGGCTGTGTCCGCGATCAAGGCAGCCGACTTCGT
GCTGATTCCGGTGCAGCCAAGCCCTTACGACATATGGGCCACCGCCGACCTGGTGGAGCTGGTTAAGCAG
CGCATTGAGGTCACGGATGGAAGGCTACAAGCGGCCTTTGTCGTGTCGCGGGCGATCAAAGGCACGCGCA
TCGGCGGTGAGGTTGCCGAGGCGCTGGCCGGGTACGAGCTGCCCATTCTTGAGTCCCGTATCACGCAGCG
CGTGAGCTACCCAGGCACTGCCGCCGCCGGCACAACCGTTCTTGAATCAGAACCCGAGGGCGACGCTGCC
CGCGAGGTCCAGGCGCTGGCCGCTGAAATTAAATCAAAACTCATTTGAGTTAATGAGGTAAAGAGAAAAT
GAGCAAAAGCACAAACACGCTAAGTGCCGGCCGTCCGAGCGCACGCAGCAGCAAGGCTGCAACGTTGGCC
AGCCTGGCAGACACGCCAGCCATGAAGCGGGTCAACTTTCAGTTGCCGGCGGAGGATCACACCAAGCTGA
AGATGTACGCGGTACGCCAAGGCAAGACCATTACCGAGCTGCTATCTGAATACATCGCGCAGCTACCAGA
GTAAATGAGCAAATGAATAAATGAGTAGATGAATTTTAGCGGCTAAAGGAGGCGGCATGGAAAATCAAGA
ACAACCAGGCACCGACGCCGTGGAATGCCCCATGTGTGGAGGAACGGGCGGTTGGCCAGGCGTAAGCGGC
TGGGTTGTCTGCCGGCCCTGCAATGGCACTGGAACCCCCAAGCCCGAGGAATCGGCGTGAGCGGTCGCAA
ACCATCCGGCCCGGTACAAATCGGCGCGGCGCTGGGTGATGACCTGGTGGAGAAGTTGAAGGCCGCGCAG
GCCGCCCAGCGGCAACGCATCGAGGCAGAAGCACGCCCCGGTGAATCGTGGCAAGCGGCCGCTGATCGAA
TCCGCAAAGAATCCCGGCAACCGCCGGCAGCCGGTGCGCCGTCGATTAGGAAGCCGCCCAAGGGCGACGA
GCAACCAGATTTTTTCGTTCCGATGCTCTATGACGTGGGCACCCGCGATAGTCGCAGCATCATGGACGTG
GCCGTTTTCCGTCTGTCGAAGCGTGACCGACGAGCTGGCGAGGTGATCCGCTACGAGCTTCCAGACGGGC
ACGTAGAGGTTTCCGCAGGGCCGGCCGGCATGGCCAGTGTGTGGGATTACGACCTGGTACTGATGGCGGT
TTCCCATCTAACCGAATCCATGAACCGATACCGGGAAGGGAAGGGAGACAAGCCCGGCCGCGTGTTCCGT
CCACACGTTGCGGACGTACTCAAGTTCTGCCGGCGAGCCGATGGCGGAAAGCAGAAAGACGACCTGGTAG
AAACCTGCATTCGGTTAAACACCACGCACGTTGCCATGCAGCGTACGAAGAAGGCCAAGAACGGCCGCCT
GGTGACGGTATCCGAGGGTGAAGCCTTGATTAGCCGCTACAAGATCGTAAAGAGCGAAACCGGGCGGCCG
GAGTACATCGAGATCGAGCTAGTTGATTGGATGTACCGCGAGATCACAGAAGGCAAGAACCCGGACGTGC
TGACGGTTCACCCCGATTACTTTTTGATCGATCCCGGCATCGGCCGTTTTCTCTACCGCCTGGCACGCCG
CGCCGCAGGCAAGGCAGAAGCCAGATGGTTGTTCAAGACGATCTACGAACGCAGTGGCAGCGCCGGAGAG
TTCAAGAAGTTCTGTTTCACCGTGCGCAAGCTGATCGGGTCAAATGACCTGCCGGAGTACGATTTGAAGG
AGGAGGCGGGGCAGGCTGGCCCGATCCTAGTCATGCGCTACCGCAACCTGATCGAGGGCGAAGCATCCGC
CGGTTCCTAATGTACGGAGCAGATGCTAGGGCAAATTGCCCTAGCAGGGGAAAAAGGTCGAAAAGATCTC
TTTCC
Features (pLannotate 1.2.2; 11 found; start..end, strand, type, name):
      1..195     +  rep_origin     pVS1 oriV: origin of replication for the Pseudomonas plasmid pVS1 (Heeb et al., 2000)
    362..385     +  misc_feature   LB T-DNA repeat: left border repeat from octopine Ach5 T-DNA
    398..668     +  promoter       35SPPDK promoter (fragment): hybrid promoter consisting of the cauliflower mosaic virus 35S enhancer fused to the maize C4PPDK basal promoter (Yoo et al., 2007)
    667..713     +  promoter       minimal CaMV 35S promoter: minimal 35S promoter from cauliflower mosaic virus
    744..797     +  misc_feature   TMV Ω: translational enhancer from the tobacco mosaic virus 5'-leader sequence (Gallie et al., 1988)
    823..1719    +  CDS            mNeonGreen: mNeonGreen is a basic (constitutively fluorescent) green/yellow fluorescent protein published in 2013, derived from Branchiostoma lanceolatum. It is reported to be a very rapidly-maturing monomer with moderate acid sensitivity.
   1729..1981    +  terminator     NOS terminator: nopaline synthase terminator and poly(A) signal
   2168..2983    +  CDS            KanR: aminoglycoside phosphotransferase; aph(3')-Ia; confers resistance to kanamycin in bacteria or G418 (Geneticin®) in eukaryotes
   3069..3657    +  rep_origin     ori: high-copy-number ColE1/pMB1/pBR322/pUC origin of replication
   3899..4528    +  CDS            pVS1 StaA: stability protein from the Pseudomonas plasmid pVS1 (Heeb et al., 2000)
   4957..6030    +  CDS            pVS1 RepA: replication protein from the Pseudomonas plasmid pVS1 (Heeb et al., 2000)
