[The description below was written by a language model from this plasmid's Addgene catalogue record and pLannotate feature annotations shown in this document.]
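Description:
pLSU1/t35s[TMV]:mNeonGreen-I{PDK-198}:NosT is a compact (about 6.1 kb) plant-expression binary vector built on the pLSU1 backbone for Agrobacterium-mediated delivery. It replicates at high copy in E. coli from a ColE1/pUC-type origin. In Agrobacterium it is maintained by the broad-host-range pVS1 replicon, comprising oriV, the RepA replication protein and the StaA stability protein. Bacterial selection is by kanamycin through an aph(3')-Ia cassette. The feature table annotates an octopine-type left border T-DNA repeat just upstream of the expression cassette. It does not annotate a right border or any plant selectable marker, so the record supports a reporter-only T-DNA.

The payload is a roughly 900 bp synthetic mNeonGreen gene, codon-optimized for tomato and interrupted 198 bp into the coding sequence by a plant intron. The intron must be spliced out to yield a functional fluorescent protein. Because bacteria cannot splice it, expression in Agrobacterium is eliminated and any green signal reports genuine expression in plant cells. Transcription is driven by a truncated CaMV 35S promoter, annotated as a 35S enhancer fragment joined to the minimal 35S core. A TMV Ω 5' leader follows as a translational enhancer, and the cassette ends with the nopaline synthase terminator and poly(A) signal.

The catalogue text is internally inconsistent on two points. It calls the leader a tomato mosaic virus UTR, whereas the annotation identifies the tobacco mosaic virus Ω element. It also describes the "PDK" intron as castor bean catalase. The construct is suited to monitoring T-DNA transfer and transient or stable expression in plant tissue without bacterial background fluorescence.
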