Addgene plasmid #212170: pLSU1/t35s[TMV]:mNeonGreen-I{PDK-198}:NosT
Purpose: This binary vector expresses mNeonGreen containing the castor bean catalase (PDK) intron (198bp into the gene) with the truncated 35sCAMV promoter and the tomato mosaic virus UTR
Depositing lab: Wayne Curtis. Depositing organization: Pennsylvania State University.
Backbone
  Vector backbone: pLSU1
  Vector type: Plant Expression
Growth in bacteria
  Bacterial resistance: Kanamycin, 50 μg/mL
  Growth temperature: 37°C
  Growth strain: DH5alpha
  Copy number: High Copy
Gene/Insert
  Gene/Insert name: Tomato codon optimized version of mNeonGreen-I{PDK-198}
  Species: Synthetic
  Insert size (bp): 900
  Mutation: mNeonGreen codon-optimized for tomato and PDK intron added at bp 198, eliminates expression in Agrobacterium
  Promoter: truncated 35sCaMV
  Cloning method: Restriction Enzyme; 5′ cloning site Unknown (unknown if destroyed)
Terms and licenses: Academic/Nonprofit Terms; Industry Terms: Not Available to Industry
How to cite: pLSU1/t35s[TMV]:mNeonGreen-I{PDK-198}:NosT was a gift from Wayne Curtis (Addgene plasmid # 212170 ; http://n2t.net/addgene:212170 ; RRID:Addgene_212170)
